Addgene plasmid #57605: tdEos-Dectin1A-C-10
Purpose: Localization: Membrane, Excitation: 505 / 569, Emission: 516 / 581
Depositing lab: Michael Davidson. Depositing organization: Florida State University, Tallahassee.
Backbone
  Vector backbone: tdEos-C1
  Backbone size w/o insert (bp): 4750
  Vector type: Mammalian Expression
  Selectable markers: Neomycin (select with G418)
Growth in bacteria
  Bacterial resistance: Kanamycin, 50 μg/mL
  Growth temperature: 37°C
  Growth strain: DH5alpha
  Copy number: High Copy
Gene/Insert
  Gene/Insert name: Dectin1A (alt name: NP_922938.1)
  Species: H. sapiens (human)
  Entrez Gene: CLEC7A (a.k.a. BGR, CANDF4, CD369, CLECSF12, DECTIN1, SCARE2)
  Promoter: CMV
  Tag / fusion protein: tdEos (N terminal on backbone)
  Cloning method: Unknown
  Sequencing primers: 5′ CMV-F; 3′ SV40pA-R
Terms and licenses: Academic/Nonprofit Terms; Industry Terms
Depositor comments: . Excitation = 505 / 569; Emission = 516 / 581
How to cite: tdEos-Dectin1A-C-10 was a gift from Michael Davidson (Addgene plasmid # 57605 ; http://n2t.net/addgene:57605 ; RRID:Addgene_57605)
