[The description below was written by a language model from this plasmid's Addgene catalogue record.]
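Description:
tdEos-Dectin1A-C-10 is a mammalian expression plasmid built on the tdEos-C1 backbone (about 4.75 kb without insert), designed to produce human Dectin-1 isoform A (gene CLEC7A, also known as CD369 or CLECSF12) as a fusion with the photoconvertible fluorescent protein tdEos. Expression is driven by the CMV promoter, a strong constitutive promoter in most mammalian cell lines, and the listed 3′ sequencing primer indicates an SV40 polyadenylation signal downstream of the coding region. The tdEos tag is supplied by the backbone and sits at the N-terminus of the insert; the "C-10" in the name probably denotes this C-type vector arrangement with a 10-residue linker, although the record does not spell this out. The plasmid is maintained at high copy in E. coli under kanamycin selection, and a neomycin resistance marker allows G418 selection of stably transfected mammalian cells. The cloning method is not recorded, and no feature table is provided, so the origins of replication and other backbone elements are not stated.

tdEos is a tandem-dimer form of Eos that behaves as a pseudo-monomeric tag. Its two recorded spectral states, excitation/emission at 505/516 nm (green) and 569/581 nm (red), reflect its conversion from green to red on near-UV illumination. Dectin-1 is a C-type lectin pattern-recognition receptor for β-glucans, and as a type II transmembrane protein its N-terminus faces the cytoplasm, so the tag would be placed on the cytosolic side. The stated localization is the membrane, making the construct suited to use as a membrane marker and for imaging receptor distribution and dynamics in live cells, including photoconversion-based tracking or single-molecule localization microscopy.
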