>Addgene plasmid #57605 | tdEos-Dectin1A-C-10 | depositor partial sequence | sequence record 88757 | insert sequence
GACGTCAGATCCGCTAGCGCTACCGGTCGCCACCATGAGTGCGATTAAGCCAGACATGAAGATCAACCTC
CGTATGGAAGGCAACGTAAACGGGCACCACTTTGTGATCGACGGAGATGGTACAGGCAAGCCTTTTGAGG
GAAAACAGAGTATGGATCTTGAAGTCAAAGAGGGCGGACCTCTGCCTTTTGCCTTTGATATCCTGACCAC
TGCATTCCATTACGGCAACAGGGTATTCGCCGAATATCCAGACCACATACAAGACTATTTTAAGCAGTCG
TTTCCTAAGGGGTATTCGTGGGAACGAAGCTTGACTTTCGAAGACGGGGGCATTTGCATTGCCAGAAACG
ACATAACAATGGAAGGGGACACTTTCTATAATAAAGTTCGATTTCACGGTGTAAACTTTCCCGCCAATGG
TCCAGTTATGCAGAAGAAGACGCTGAAATGGGAGCCCTCCACTGAGAAAATGTATGTGCGTGATGGAGTG
CTGACTGGTGATATTCGCATGGCTTTGTTGCTTGAAGGAAATGCCCATTACCGATGTGACTTCAGAACTA
CTTACAAAGCTAAGGAGAAGGGTGTCAAGTTACCAGGCTACCACTTTGTGGACCACTGCATTGAGATTTT
AAGCCATGACAAAGATTACAACAAGGTTAAGCTGTATGAGCATGCTGTTGCTCATTCTGGATTGCCTGAC
AATGCCAGACGATCCGGTAGCGGTCACGGTACTGGTTCTACTGGTTCTGGTTCTTCTGAGAGTGCGATTA
AGCCAGACATGAAGATCAACCTCCGTATGGAAGGCAACGTAAACGGGCACCACTTTGTGATCGACGGAGA
TGGTACAGGCAAGCCTTTTGAGGGAAAACAGAGTATGGATCTTGAAGTCAAAGAGGGCGGACCTCTGCCT
TTTGCCTTTGATATCCTGACCACTGCATTCCATTACGGCAACAGGGTATTCGCCGAATATCCAGACCACA
TACAAGACTATTTTAAGCAGTCGTTTCCTAAGGGGTATTCGTGGGAACGAAGCTTGACTTTCGAAGACGG
GGGCATTTGCATTGCCAGAAACGACATAACAATGGAAGGGGACACTTTCTATAATAAAGTTCGATTTCAC
GGTGTAAACTTTCCCGCCAATGGTCCAGTTATGCAGAAGAAGACGCTGAAATGGGAGCCCTCCACTGAGA
AAATGTATGTGCGTGATGGAGTGCTGACTGGTGATATTCGCATGGCTTTGTTGCTTGAAGGAAATGCCCA
TTACCGATGTGACTTCAGAACTACTTACAAAGCTAAGGAGAAGGGTGTCAAGTTACCAGGCTACCACTTT
GTGGACCACTGCATTGAGATTTTAAGCCATGACAAAGATTACAACAAGGTTAAGCTGTATGAGCATGCTG
TTGCTCATTCTGGATTGCCTGACAATGCCAGACGATCCGGACTCAGATCTGGCAGCAGTGGAGGTGAATA
TCATCCTGATTTAGAAAATTTGGATGAAGATGGATATACTCAATTACACTTCGACTCTCAAAGCAATACC
AGGATAGCTGTTGTTTCAGAGAAAGGATCGTGTGCTGCATCTCCTCCTTGGCGCCTCATTGCTGTAATTT
TGGGAATCCTATGCTTGGTAATACTGGTGATAGCTGTGGTCCTGGGTACCATGGCTATTTGGAGATCCAA
TTCAGGAAGCAACACATTGGAGAATGGCTACTTTCTATCAAGAAATAAAGAGAACCACAGTCAACCCACA
CAATCATCTTTAGAAGACAGTGTGACTCCTACCAAAGCTGTCAAAACCACAGGGGTTCTTTCCAGCCCTT
GTCCTCCTAATTGGATTATATATGAGAAGAGCTGTTATCTATTCAGCATGTCACTAAATTCCTGGGATGG
AAGTAAAAGACAATGCTGGCAACTGGGCTCTAATCTCCTAAAGATAGACAGCTCAAATGAATTGGGATTT
ATAGTAAAACAAGTGTCTTCCCAACCTGATAATTCATTTTGGATAGGCCTTTCTCGGCCCCAGACTGAAG
TACCATGGCTCTGGGAGGATGGATCAACATTCTCTTCTAACTTATTTCAGATCAGAACCACAGCTACCCA
AGAAAACCCATCTCCAAATTGTGTATGGATTCACGTGTCAGTCATTTATGACCAACTGTGTAGTGTGCCC
TCATATAGTATTTGTGAGAAGAAGTTTTCAATGTAAGAATTCTGCAGTCGACGGTACCGCGGGCCCGGGA
TCCACCGGATCTAGATAACTGATCATAATCAG
