>Addgene plasmid #57605 | tdEos-Dectin1A-C-10 | addgene partial sequence | sequence record 117592 | SV40pA-R 5'-GAAATTTGTGATGCTATTGC-3'
GTTAACAACAACAATTGCATTCATTTTATGTTTCAGGTTCAGGGGGAGGTGTGGGAGGTTTTTTAAAGCA
AGTAAAACCTCTACAAATGTGGTATGGCTGATTATGATCAGTTATCTAGATCCGGTGGATCCCGGGCCCG
CGGTACCGTCGACTGCAGAATTCTTACATTGAAAACTTCTTCTCACAAATACTATATGAGGGCACACTAC
ACAGTTGGTCATAAATGACTGACACGTGAATCCATACACAATTTGGAGATGGGTTTTCTTGGGTAGCTGT
GGTTCTGATCTGAAATAAGTTAGAAGAGAATGTTGATCCATCCTCCCAGAGCCATGGTACTTCAGTCTGG
GGCCGAGAAAGGCCTATCCAAAATGAATTATCAGGTTGGGAAGACACTTGTTTTACTATAAATCCCAATT
CATTTGAGCTGTCTATCTTTAGGAGATTAGAGCCCAGTTGCCAGCATTGTCTTTTACTTCCATCCCAGGA
ATTTAGTGACATGCTGAATAGATAACAGCTCTTCTCATATATAATCCAATTAGGAGGACAAGGGCTGGAA
AGAACCCCTGTGGTTTTGACAGCTTTGGTAGGAGTCACACTGTCTTCTAAAGATGATTGTGTGGGTTGAC
TGTGGTTCTCTTTATTTCTTGATAGAAAGTAGCCATTCTCCAATGTGTTGCTTCCTGAATTGGATCTCCA
AATAGCCATGGTACCCAGGACCACAGCTATCACCAGTATTACCAAGCATAGGATTCCCAAAATTACAGCA
ATGAGGCGCCAAGGAGGAGATGCAGCACACGATCCTTTCTCTGAAACAACAGCTATCCTGGTATTGCTTT
GAGAGTCGAAGTGTAATTGAGTATATCCATCTTCATCCAAATT
